>Addgene plasmid #186941 | px459-H3f3b KO sgRNA | addgene full sequence | sequence record 368871 | Addgene NGS Result
GAGGGCCTATTTCCCATGATTCCTTCATATTTGCATATACGATACAAGGCTGTTAGAGAGATAATTGGAA
TTAATTTGACTGTAAACACAAAGATATTAGTACAAAATACGTGACGTAGAAAGTAATAATTTCTTGGGTA
GTTTGCAGTTTTAAAATTATGTTTTAAAATGGACTATCATATGCTTACCGTAACTTGAAAGTATTTCGAT
TTCTTGGCTTTATATATCTTGTGGAAAGGACGAAACACCGTCCTAGCGGTCTGCTTGGTTGTTTTAGAGC
TAGAAATAGCAAGTTAAAATAAGGCTAGTCCGTTATCAACTTGAAAAAGTGGCACCGAGTCGGTGCTTTT
TTGTTTTAGAGCTAGAAATAGCAAGTTAAAATAAGGCTAGTCCGTTTTTAGCGCGTGCGCCAATTCTGCA
GACAAATGGCTCTAGAGGTACCCGTTACATAACTTACGGTAAATGGCCCGCCTGGCTGACCGCCCAACGA
CCCCCGCCCATTGACGTCAATAGTAACGCCAATAGGGACTTTCCATTGACGTCAATGGGTGGAGTATTTA
CGGTAAACTGCCCACTTGGCAGTACATCAAGTGTATCATATGCCAAGTACGCCCCCTATTGACGTCAATG
ACGGTAAATGGCCCGCCTGGCATTGTGCCCAGTACATGACCTTATGGGACTTTCCTACTTGGCAGTACAT
CTACGTATTAGTCATCGCTATTACCATGGTCGAGGTGAGCCCCACGTTCTGCTTCACTCTCCCCATCTCC
CCCCCCTCCCCACCCCCAATTTTGTATTTATTTATTTTTTAATTATTTTGTGCAGCGATGGGGGCGGGGG
GGGGGGGGGGGCGCGCGCCGGGGGGGGGGGGGGGGGGGGGGGGGGGGGGGGGGGSGRGGSGGRGRGGKGC
GGCGGCAGCCAATCAGAGCGGCGCGCTCCGAAAGTTTCCTTTTATGGCGAGGCGGCGGCGGCGGCGGCCC
TATAAAAAGCGAAGCGCGCGGCGGGCGGGAGTCGCTGCGCGCTGCCTTCGCCCCGTGCCCCGCTCCGCCG
CCGCCTCGCGCCGCCCGCCCCGGCTCTGACTGACCGCGTTACTCCCACAGGTGAGCGGGCGGGACGGCCC
TTCTCCTCCGGGCTGTAATTAGCTGAGCAAGAGGTAAGGGTTTAAGGGATGGTTGGTTGGTGGGGTATTA
ATGTTTAATTACCTGGAGCACCTGCCTGAAATCACTTTTTTTCAGGTTGGACCGGTGCCACCATGGACTA
TAAGGACCACGACGGAGACTACAAGGATCATGATATTGATTACAAAGACGATGACGATAAGATGGCCCCA
AAGAAGAAGCGGAAGGTCGGTATCCACGGAGTCCCAGCAGCCGACAAGAAGTACAGCATCGGCCTGGACA
TCGGCACCAACTCTGTGGGCTGGGCCGTGATCACCGACGAGTACAAGGTGCCCAGCAAGAAATTCAAGGT
GCTGGGCAACACCGACCGGCACAGCATCAAGAAGAACCTGATCGGAGCCCTGCTGTTCGACAGCGGCGAA
ACAGCCGAGGCCACCCGGCTGAAGAGAACCGCCAGAAGAAGATACACCAGACGGAAGAACCGGATCTGCT
ATCTGCAAGAGATCTTCAGCAACGAGATGGCCAAGGTGGACGACAGCTTCTTCCACAGACTGGAAGAGTC
CTTCCTGGTGGAAGAGGATAAGAAGCACGAGCGGCACCCCATCTTCGGCAACATCGTGGACGAGGTGGCC
TACCACGAGAAGTACCCCACCATCTACCACCTGAGAAAGAAACTGGTGGACAGCACCGACAAGGCCGACC
TGCGGCTGATCTATCTGGCCCTGGCCCACATGATCAAGTTCCGGGGCCACTTCCTGATCGAGGGCGACCT
GAACCCCGACAACAGCGACGTGGACAAGCTGTTCATCCAGCTGGTGCAGACCTACAACCAGCTGTTCGAG
GAAAACCCCATCAACGCCAGCGGCGTGGACGCCAAGGCCATCCTGTCTGCCAGACTGAGCAAGAGCAGAC
GGCTGGAAAATCTGATCGCCCAGCTGCCCGGCGAGAAGAAGAATGGCCTGTTCGGAAACCTGATTGCCCT
GAGCCTGGGCCTGACCCCCAACTTCAAGAGCAACTTCGACCTGGCCGAGGATGCCAAACTGCAGCTGAGC
AAGGACACCTACGACGACGACCTGGACAACCTGCTGGCCCAGATCGGCGACCAGTACGCCGACCTGTTTC
TGGCCGCCAAGAACCTGTCCGACGCCATCCTGCTGAGCGACATCCTGAGAGTGAACACCGAGATCACCAA
GGCCCCCCTGAGCGCCTCTATGATCAAGAGATACGACGAGCACCACCAGGACCTGACCCTGCTGAAAGCT
CTCGTGCGGCAGCAGCTGCCTGAGAAGTACAAAGAGATTTTCTTCGACCAGAGCAAGAACGGCTACGCCG
GCTACATTGACGGCGGAGCCAGCCAGGAAGAGTTCTACAAGTTCATCAAGCCCATCCTGGAAAAGATGGA
CGGCACCGAGGAACTGCTCGTGAAGCTGAACAGAGAGGACCTGCTGCGGAAGCAGCGGACCTTCGACAAC
GGCAGCATCCCCCACCAGATCCACCTGGGAGAGCTGCACGCCATTCTGCGGCGGCAGGAAGATTTTTACC
CATTCCTGAAGGACAACCGGGAAAAGATCGAGAAGATCCTGACCTTCCGCATCCCCTACTACGTGGGCCC
TCTGGCCAGGGGAAACAGCAGATTCGCCTGGATGACCAGAAAGAGCGAGGAAACCATCACCCCCTGGAAC
TTCGAGGAAGTGGTGGACAAGGGCGCTTCCGCCCAGAGCTTCATCGAGCGGATGACCAACTTCGATAAGA
ACCTGCCCAACGAGAAGGTGCTGCCCAAGCACAGCCTGCTGTACGAGTACTTCACCGTGTATAACGAGCT
GACCAAAGTGAAATACGTGACCGAGGGAATGAGAAAGCCCGCCTTCCTGAGCGGCGAGCAGAAAAAGGCC
ATCGTGGACCTGCTGTTCAAGACCAACCGGAAAGTGACCGTGAAGCAGCTGAAAGAGGACTACTTCAAGA
AAATCGAGTGCTTCGACTCCGTGGAAATCTCCGGCGTGGAAGATCGGTTCAACGCCTCCCTGGGCACATA
CCACGATCTGCTGAAAATTATCAAGGACAAGGACTTCCTGGACAATGAGGAAAACGAGGACATTCTGGAA
GATATCGTGCTGACCCTGACACTGTTTGAGGACAGAGAGATGATCGAGGAACGGCTGAAAACCTATGCCC
ACCTGTTCGACGACAAAGTGATGAAGCAGCTGAAGCGGCGGAGATACACCGGCTGGGGCAGGCTGAGCCG
GAAGCTGATCAACGGCATCCGGGACAAGCAGTCCGGCAAGACAATCCTGGATTTCCTGAAGTCCGACGGC
TTCGCCAACAGAAACTTCATGCAGCTGATCCACGACGACAGCCTGACCTTTAAAGAGGACATCCAGAAAG
CCCAGGTGTCCGGCCAGGGCGATAGCCTGCACGAGCACATTGCCAATCTGGCCGGCAGCCCCGCCATTAA
GAAGGGCATCCTGCAGACAGTGAAGGTGGTGGACGAGCTCGTGAAAGTGATGGGCCGGCACAAGCCCGAG
AACATCGTGATCGAAATGGCCAGAGAGAACCAGACCACCCAGAAGGGACAGAAGAACAGCCGCGAGAGAA
TGAAGCGGATCGAAGAGGGCATCAAAGAGCTGGGCAGCCAGATCCTGAAAGAACACCCCGTGGAAAACAC
CCAGCTGCAGAACGAGAAGCTGTACCTGTACTACCTGCAGAATGGGCGGGATATGTACGTGGACCAGGAA
CTGGACATCAACCGGCTGTCCGACTACGATGTGGACCATATCGTGCCTCAGAGCTTTCTGAAGGACGACT
CCATCGACAACAAGGTGCTGACCAGAAGCGACAAGAACCGGGGCAAGAGCGACAACGTGCCCTCCGAAGA
GGTCGTGAAGAAGATGAAGAACTACTGGCGGCAGCTGCTGAACGCCAAGCTGATTACCCAGAGAAAGTTC
GACAATCTGACCAAGGCCGAGAGAGGCGGCCTGAGCGAACTGGATAAGGCCGGCTTCATCAAGAGACAGC
TGGTGGAAACCCGGCAGATCACAAAGCACGTGGCACAGATCCTGGACTCCCGGATGAACACTAAGTACGA
CGAGAATGACAAGCTGATCCGGGAAGTGAAAGTGATCACCCTGAAGTCCAAGCTGGTGTCCGATTTCCGG
AAGGATTTCCAGTTTTACAAAGTGCGCGAGATCAACAACTACCACCACGCCCACGACGCCTACCTGAACG
CCGTCGTGGGAACCGCCCTGATCAAAAAGTACCCTAAGCTGGAAAGCGAGTTCGTGTACGGCGACTACAA
GGTGTACGACGTGCGGAAGATGATCGCCAAGAGCGAGCAGGAAATCGGCAAGGCTACCGCCAAGTACTTC
TTCTACAGCAACATCATGAACTTTTTCAAGACCGAGATTACCCTGGCCAACGGCGAGATCCGGAAGCGGC
CTCTGATCGAGACAAACGGCGAAACCGGGGAGATCGTGTGGGATAAGGGCCGGGATTTTGCCACCGTGCG
GAAAGTGCTGAGCATGCCCCAAGTGAATATCGTGAAAAAGACCGAGGTGCAGACAGGCGGCTTCAGCAAA
GAGTCTATCCTGCCCAAGAGGAACAGCGATAAGCTGATCGCCAGAAAGAAGGACTGGGACCCTAAGAAGT
ACGGCGGCTTCGACAGCCCCACCGTGGCCTATTCTGTGCTGGTGGTGGCCAAAGTGGAAAAGGGCAAGTC
CAAGAAACTGAAGAGTGTGAAAGAGCTGCTGGGGATCACCATCATGGAAAGAAGCAGCTTCGAGAAGAAT
CCCATCGACTTTCTGGAAGCCAAGGGCTACAAAGAAGTGAAAAAGGACCTGATCATCAAGCTGCCTAAGT
ACTCCCTGTTCGAGCTGGAAAACGGCCGGAAGAGAATGCTGGCCTCTGCCGGCGAACTGCAGAAGGGAAA
CGAACTGGCCCTGCCCTCCAAATATGTGAACTTCCTGTACCTGGCCAGCCACTATGAGAAGCTGAAGGGC
TCCCCCGAGGATAATGAGCAGAAACAGCTGTTTGTGGAACAGCACAAGCACTACCTGGACGAGATCATCG
AGCAGATCAGCGAGTTCTCCAAGAGAGTGATCCTGGCCGACGCTAATCTGGACAAAGTGCTGTCCGCCTA
CAACAAGCACCGGGATAAGCCCATCAGAGAGCAGGCCGAGAATATCATCCACCTGTTTACCCTGACCAAT
CTGGGAGCCCCTGCCGCCTTCAAGTACTTTGACACCACCATCGACCGGAAGAGGTACACCAGCACCAAAG
AGGTGCTGGACGCCACCCTGATCCACCAGAGCATCACCGGCCTGTACGAGACACGGATCGACCTGTCTCA
GCTGGGAGGCGACAAAAGGCCGGCGGCCACGAAAAAGGCCGGCCAGGCAAAAAAGAAAAAGGAATTCGGC
AGTGGAGAGGGCAGAGGAAGTCTGCTAACATGCGGTGACGTCGAGGAGAATCCTGGCCCAATGACCGAGT
ACAAGCCCACGGTGCGCCTCGCCACCCGCGACGACGTCCCCAGGGCCGTACGCACCCTCGCCGCCGCGTT
CGCCGACTACCCCGCCACGCGCCACACCGTCGATCCGGACCGCCACATCGAGCGGGTCACCGAGCTGCAA
GAACTCTTCCTCACGCGCGTCGGGCTCGACATCGGCAAGGTGTGGGTCGCGGACGACGGCGCCGCGGTGG
CGGTCTGGACCACGCCGGAGAGCGTCGAAGCGGGGGCGGTGTTCGCCGAGATCGGCCCGCGCATGGCCGA
GTTGAGCGGTTCCCGGCTGGCCGCGCAGCAACAGATGGAAGGCCTCCTGGCGCCGCACCGGCCCAAGGAG
CCCGCGTGGTTCCTGGCCACCGTCGGAGTCTCGCCCGACCACCAGGGCAAGGGTCTGGGCAGCGCCGTCG
TGCTCCCCGGAGTGGAGGCGGCCGAGCGCGCCGGGGTGCCCGCCTTCCTGGAGACCTCCGCGCCCCGCAA
CCTCCCCTTCTACGAGCGGCTCGGCTTCACCGTCACCGCCGACGTCGAGGTGCCCGAAGGACCGCGCACC
TGGTGCATGACCCGCAAGCCCGGTGCCTGAGAATTCTAACTAGAGCTCGCTGATCAGCCTCGACTGTGCC
TTCTAGTTGCCAGCCATCTGTTGTTTGCCCCTCCCCCGTGCCTTCCTTGACCCTGGAAGGTGCCACTCCC
ACTGTCCTTTCCTAATAAAATGAGGAAATTGCATCGCATTGTCTGAGTAGGTGTCATTCTATTCTGGGGG
GTGGGGTGGGGCAGGACAGCAAGGGGGAGGATTGGGAAGAGAATAGCAGGCATGCTGGGGAGCGGCCGCA
GGAACCCCTAGTGATGGAGTTGGCCACTCCCTCTCTGCGCGCTCGCTCGCTCACTGAGGCCGGGCGACCA
AAGGTCGCCCGACGCCCGGGCTTTGCCCGGGCGGCCTCAGTGAGCGAGCGAGCGCGCAGCTGCCTGCAGG
GGCGCCTGATGCGGTATTTTCTCCTTACGCATCTGTGCGGTATTTCACACCGCATA
[95 nt withheld, positions 6637-6731]
T
[46 nt withheld, positions 6733-6778]
C
[141 nt withheld, positions 6780-6920]
CCTTTGACGTTGGAGTCCACGTTCTTT
[37 nt withheld, positions 6948-6984]
ACTCTATCTCGGGCTATTCTTTTGATTTATAAGGGATTTTGCCGATTTCGGTCTATTGGTTAAAAAATGA
GCTGATTTAACAAAAATTTAACGCGAATTTTAACAAAATATTAACGTTTACAATTTTATGGTGCACTCTC
AGTACAATCTGCTCTGATGCCGCATAGTTAAGCCAGCCCCGACACCCGCCAACACCCGCTGACGCGCCCT
GACGGGCTTGTCTGCTCCCGGCATCCGCTTACAGACAAGCTGTGACCGTCTCCGGGAGCTGCATGTGTCA
GAGGTTTTCACCGTCATCACCGAAACGCGCGAGACGAAAGGGCCTCGTGATACGCCTATTTTTATAGGTT
AATGTCATGATAATAATGGTTTCTTAGACGTCAGGTGGCACTTTTCGGGGAAATGTGCGCGGAACCCCTA
TTTGTTTATTTTTCTAAATACATTCAAATATGTATCCGCTCATGAGACAATAACCCTGATAAATGCTTCA
ATAATATTGAAAAAGGAAGAGTATGAGTATTCAACATTTCCGTGTCGCCCTTATTCCCTTTTTTGCGGCA
TTTTGCCTTCCTGTTTTTGCTCACCCAGAAACGCTGGTGAAAGTAAAAGATGCTGAAGATCAGTTGGGTG
CACGAGTGGGTTACATCGAACTGGATCTCAACAGCGGTAAGATCCTTGAGAGTTTTCGCCCCGAAGAACG
TTTTCCAATGATGAGCACTTTTAAAGTTCTGCTATGTGGCGCGGTATTATCCCGTATTGACGCCGGGCAA
GAGCAACTCGGTCGCCGCATACACTATTCTCAGAATGACTTGGTTGAGTACTCACCAGTCACAGAAAAGC
ATCTTACGGATGGCATGACAGTAAGAGAATTATGCAGTGCTGCCATAACCATGAGTGATAACACTGCGGC
CAACTTACTTCTGACAACGATCGGAGGACCGAAGGAGCTAACCGCTTTTTTGCACAACATGGGGGATCAT
GTAACTCGCCTTGATCGTTGGGAACCGGAGCTGAATGAAGCCATACCAAACGACGAGCGTGACACCACGA
TGCCTGTAGCAATGGCAACAACGTTGCGCAAACTATTAACTGGCGAACTACTTACTCTAGCTTCCCGGCA
ACAATTAATAGACTGGATGGAGGCGGATAAAGTTGCAGGACCACTTCTGCGCTCGGCCCTTCCGGCTGGC
TGGTTTATTGCTGATAAATCTGGAGCCGGTGAGCGTGGAAGCCGCGGTATCATTGCAGCACTGGGGCCAG
ATGGTAAGCCCTCCCGTATCGTAGTTATCTACACGACGGGGAGTCAGGCAACTATGGATGAACGAAATAG
ACAGATCGCTGAGATAGGTGCCTCACTGATTAAGCATTGGTAACTGTCAGACCAAGTTTACTCATATATA
CTTTAGATTGATTTAAAACTTCATTTTTAATTTAAAAGGATCTAGGTGAAGATCCTTTTTGATAATCTCA
TGACCAAAATCCCTTAACGTGAGTTTTCGTTCCACTGAGCGTCAGACCCCGTAGAAAAGATCAAAGGATC
TTCTTGAGATCCTTTTTTTCTGCGCGTAATCTGCTGCTTGCAAACAAAAAAACCACCGCTACCAGCGGTG
GTTTGTTTGCCGGATCAAGAGCTACCAACTCTTTTTCCGAAGGTAACTGGCTTCAGCAGAGCGCAGATAC
CAAATACTGTTCTTCTAGTGTAGCCGTAGTTAGGCCACCACTTCAAGAACTCTGTAGCACCGCCTACATA
CCTCGCTCTGCTAATCCTGTTACCAGTGGCTGCTGCCAGTGGCGATAAGTCGTGTCTTACCGGGTTGGAC
TCAAGACGATAGTTACCGGATAAGGCGCAGCGGTCGGGCTGAACGGGGGGTTCGTGCACACAGCCCAGCT
TGGAGCGAACGACCTACACCGAACTGAGATACCTACAGCGTGAGCTATGAGAAAGCGCCACGCTTCCCGA
AGGGAGAAAGGCGGACAGGTATCCGGTAAGCGGCAGGGTCGGAACAGGAGAGCGCACGAGGGAGCTTCCA
GGGGGAAACGCCTGGTATCTTTATAGTCCTGTCGGGTTTCGCCACCTCTGACTTGAGCGTCGATTTTTGT
GATGCTCGTCAGGGGGGCGGAGCCTATGGAAAAACGCCAGCAACGCGGCCTTTTTACGGTTCCTGGCCTT
TTGCTGGCCTTTTGCTCACATGT
Features (pLannotate 1.2.2; 18 found; start..end, strand, type, name):
      1..241     +  promoter       U6 promoter: RNA polymerase III promoter for human U6 snRNA
    271..346     +  misc_RNA       gRNA scaffold: guide RNA scaffold for the Streptococcus pyogenes CRISPR/Cas9 system
    353..396     +  misc_RNA       gRNA scaffold (fragment): guide RNA scaffold for the Streptococcus pyogenes CRISPR/Cas9 system
    443..728     +  enhancer       CMV enhancer: human cytomegalovirus immediate early enhancer; contains an 18-bp deletion relative to the standard CMV enhancer
   1008..1235    +  intron         hybrid intron: hybrid between chicken β-actin (CBA) and minute virus of mice (MMV) introns (Gray et al., 2011)
   1373..2974    +  CDS            Cas9(N): N-terminal portion of Streptococcus pyogenes Cas9 (Zetsche et al., 2015)
   2975..5473    +  CDS            Cas9(C): C-terminal portion of Streptococcus pyogenes Cas9 (Zetsche et al., 2015)
   5474..5521    +  CDS            nucleoplasmin NLS: bipartite nuclear localization signal from nucleoplasmin
   5591..6190    +  CDS            PuroR (fragment): puromycin N-acetyltransferase; pac from Streptomyces; confers resistance to puromycin
   6224..6335    +  polyA_signal   bGH poly(A) signal: bovine growth hormone polyadenylation signal
   6440..6580    +  repeat_region  AAV2 ITR: inverted terminal repeat of adeno-associated virus serotype 2 inverted
   6585..6636    -  misc_feature   bom (fragment): basis of mobility region from pBR322
   6655..7110    +  rep_origin     f1 ori (sequence partly withheld): f1 bacteriophage origin of replication; arrow indicates direction of (+) strand synthesis
   7111..7160    -  misc_feature   bom (fragment): basis of mobility region from pBR322
   7262..7297    -  CDS            rop (fragment): Rop protein, which maintains plasmids at low copy number; rop
   7392..7496    +  promoter       AmpR promoter: bla
   7497..8357    +  CDS            AmpR: β-lactamase; bla; confers resistance to ampicillin, carbenicillin, and related antibiotics
   8528..9116    +  rep_origin     ori: high-copy-number ColE1/pMB1/pBR322/pUC origin of replication
