[The description below was written by a language model from this plasmid's Addgene catalogue record and pLannotate feature annotations shown in this document.]
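Description:
px459-H3f3b KO sgRNA is an all-in-one CRISPR/Cas9 mammalian expression plasmid built on the px459 backbone and designed to knock out mouse H3f3b, one of the genes encoding the histone variant H3.3, in mouse embryonic stem cells. It is propagated in E. coli through a high-copy ColE1/pUC-type origin with ampicillin selection (AmpR under its own bla promoter), and it also carries an f1 phage origin. The catalogue lists a total size of 9,194 bp, whereas the sequenced record annotated here is 9,177 nt. This small discrepancy is not explained in the record.

The payload consists of two expression units. A human U6 RNA polymerase III promoter drives a single guide RNA: a 20-nt spacer targeting H3f3b, cloned via BbsI sites, sits in the gap between the promoter and the Streptococcus pyogenes gRNA scaffold. A second partial scaffold annotation follows immediately downstream. The second unit begins with a CMV enhancer and a hybrid chicken β-actin/minute virus of mice intron, a layout typical of CBh-type hybrid promoters, although no core promoter is annotated as such. It expresses S. pyogenes Cas9, annotated as contiguous N- and C-terminal portions that together form the full coding sequence, fused to a C-terminal nucleoplasmin nuclear localization signal. A puromycin N-acetyltransferase coding sequence follows in the same unit, ahead of a bGH polyadenylation signal. The linker between Cas9 and PuroR is not annotated. A single AAV2 ITR lies downstream as a backbone remnant, so the plasmid is not a packageable AAV vector.

After transfection, puromycin enriches for cells expressing Cas9 and the guide, in which cleavage of H3f3b and error-prone repair can produce knockout alleles.
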