Addgene plasmid #186941: px459-H3f3b KO sgRNA
Purpose: H3f3b KO in mouse ES cells
Depositing lab: Zhiguo Zhang. Depositing organization: Columbia University. Publication: Stable inheritance of H3.3-containing nucleosomes during mitotic cell divisions. Xu X, Duan S, Hua X, Li Z, He R, Zhaang Z. Nat Commun. 2022 May 6;13(1):2514. doi: 10.1038/s41467-022-30298-4. PubMed 35523900.
Backbone
  Vector backbone: px459
  Backbone size w/o insert (bp): 9174
  Total vector size (bp): 9194
  Vector type: Mammalian Expression, Mouse Targeting, CRISPR
  Selectable markers: Puromycin
Growth in bacteria
  Bacterial resistance: Ampicillin, 100 μg/mL
  Growth temperature: 37°C
  Growth strain: DH5alpha
  Copy number: Unknown
Gene/Insert
  Gene/Insert name: H3f3b KO sgRNA
  gRNA/shRNA sequence: TCCTAGCGGTCTGCTTGGTT
  Species: M. musculus (mouse)
  Entrez Gene: H3f3b (a.k.a. 9430068D06Rik, H3-3a, H3-3b, H3.3B)
  Promoter: U6
  Cloning method: Restriction Enzyme; 5′ cloning site BbsI (not destroyed); 3′ cloning site BbsI (not destroyed)
  Sequencing primers: 5′ TTTATGGCGAGGCGGCGG
Terms and licenses: Academic/Nonprofit Terms; Industry Terms: Not Available to Industry
How to cite: px459-H3f3b KO sgRNA was a gift from Zhiguo Zhang (Addgene plasmid # 186941 ; http://n2t.net/addgene:186941 ; RRID:Addgene_186941)
